Addgene plasmid #163960: Human a3 nicotinic receptor subunit EM construct
Purpose: pEZT-BM vector with alpha3 gene after CMV promoter, published EM construct
Depositing lab: Ryan Hibbs. Publication: Agonist Selectivity and Ion Permeation in the alpha3beta4 Ganglionic Nicotinic Receptor. Gharpure A, Teng J, Zhuang Y, Noviello CM, Walsh RM Jr, Cabuco R, Howard RJ, Zaveri NT, Lindahl E, Hibbs RE. Neuron. 2019 Nov 6;104(3):501-511.e6. doi: 10.1016/j.neuron.2019.07.030. Epub 2019 Sep 2. PubMed 31488329.
Backbone
  Vector backbone: pEZT-BM
  Backbone manufacturer: Hibbs Lab
  Total vector size (bp): 8657
  Vector type: Mammalian Expression ; Baculovirus (bacmam) production and mammalian expression
  Selectable markers: mEGFP
Growth in bacteria
  Bacterial resistance: Ampicillin, 100 μg/mL
  Growth temperature: 37°C
  Growth strain: DH5alpha
  Copy number: High Copy
Gene/Insert
  Gene/Insert name: Human alpha3 nicotinic acetylcholine receptor subunit EM construct
  Species: H. sapiens (human)
  Insert size (bp): 1671
  Mutation: Asn348-Ser402 replaced with apocytochrome b(562)RIL (BRIL)
  Promoter: CMV
  Tag / fusion protein: apocytochrome b(562)RIL (BRIL)
  Cloning method: Restriction Enzyme; 5′ cloning site NotI (not destroyed); 3′ cloning site KpnI (not destroyed)
  Sequencing primers: 5′ ttgcctttctctccacaggt; 3′ gccatacgggaagcaatagc
Terms and licenses: Academic/Nonprofit Terms; Industry Terms: Not Available to Industry
How to cite: Human a3 nicotinic receptor subunit EM construct was a gift from Ryan Hibbs (Addgene plasmid # 163960 ; http://n2t.net/addgene:163960 ; RRID:Addgene_163960)
