[The description below was written by a language model from this plasmid's Addgene catalogue record and pLannotate feature annotations shown in this document.]
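Description:
Human a3 nicotinic receptor subunit EM construct is a BacMam-type plasmid built on the pEZT-BM backbone, designed both for direct mammalian expression and for generating recombinant baculovirus that delivers the gene to mammalian cells. It is propagated in E. coli through a high-copy ColE1/pUC-type origin with ampicillin resistance, and it also carries an f1 origin. Tn7L and Tn7R ends flank a transposable segment that contains the expression cassette, a gentamicin resistance gene and an mEGFP reporter. This layout is the standard one for Tn7 transposition into a bacmid. The mEGFP sits behind the baculoviral p10 promoter with an HSV TK polyadenylation signal, so it should be expressed in insect cells, where it can mark successful virus production. The catalogue lists it as the selectable marker.

The payload is the human CHRNA3 coding sequence for the alpha3 nicotinic acetylcholine receptor subunit, cloned between NotI and KpnI. In this engineered version, residues Asn348 to Ser402 are replaced by apocytochrome b562RIL (BRIL), a small, stable helical protein often inserted into membrane proteins to aid structural work. Transcription is driven by the CMV enhancer and promoter, followed by a chimeric intron, with a T7 promoter just upstream of the gene. A WPRE and an SV40 poly(A) signal downstream support transcript processing and expression. According to the record, this is the published construct used for electron microscopy of the alpha3beta4 ganglionic nicotinic receptor; the beta4 partner subunit is not encoded on this plasmid. The catalogue gives a total size of 8657 bp, whereas the sequenced record spans 9,086 nt, and the record does not explain this difference.
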