Features (pLannotate 1.2.2; 22 found; start..end, strand, type, name):
      3..380     +  enhancer       CMV enhancer: human cytomegalovirus immediate early enhancer
    382..581     +  promoter       CMV promoter: human cytomegalovirus (CMV) immediate early promoter
    720..852     +  intron         chimeric intron: chimera between introns from human β-globin and immunoglobulin heavy chain genes
    897..915     +  promoter       T7 promoter: promoter for bacteriophage T7 RNA polymerase
    939..2606    +  CDS            CHRNA3: ACHA3_HUMAN - Also known as NACHRA3. Experimental evidence at protein level: Swiss-Prot protein existence level 1. After binding acetylcholine, the AChR responds by an extensive change in conformation that affects all subunits and leads to opening of an ion-conducting channel across the plasma membrane. From Homo sapiens (Human).
   2622..3210    +  misc_feature   WPRE: woodchuck hepatitis virus posttranscriptional regulatory element
   3246..3329    +  CDS            large T antigen (fragment): large T antigen from SV40 (simian virus 40)
   3352..3486    +  polyA_signal   SV40 poly(A) signal: SV40 polyadenylation signal
   3515..3680    -  mobile_element Tn7L: mini-Tn7 element (left end of the Tn7 transposon) Tn7
   3843..3859    +  CDS            lacZα (fragment): LacZα fragment of β-galactosidase; lacZ fragment
   3864..4318    +  rep_origin     f1 ori (sequence partly withheld): f1 bacteriophage origin of replication; arrow indicates direction of (+) strand synthesis
   4344..4448    +  promoter       AmpR promoter: bla
   4449..5309    +  CDS            AmpR: β-lactamase; bla; confers resistance to ampicillin, carbenicillin, and related antibiotics
   5480..6068    +  rep_origin     ori: high-copy-number ColE1/pMB1/pBR322/pUC origin of replication
   6254..6305    -  misc_feature   bom (fragment): basis of mobility region from pBR322
   6373..6597    -  mobile_element Tn7R: mini-Tn7 element (right end of the Tn7 transposon) Tn7
   6664..7197    -  CDS            GmR: gentamycin acetyltransferase; aacC1; confers resistance to gentamycin
   7386..7414    -  promoter       Pc promoter: intI1 (promoter lies within the coding sequence); class 1 integron promoter
   7392..7751    -  CDS            YPR2_ECOLX (fragment): Protein predicted: Swiss-Prot protein existence level 4. From Escherichia coli.
   7922..7970    -  polyA_signal   HSV TK poly(A) signal: herpes simplex virus thymidine kinase polyadenylation signal (Cole and Stacy, 1985)
   8055..8768    -  CDS            mEGFP: mEGFP is a basic (constitutively fluorescent) green fluorescent protein published in 2002, derived from Aequorea victoria. It has moderate acid sensitivity.
   8793..8902    -  promoter       p10 promoter: baculovirus promoter for expression in insect cells
>Addgene plasmid #163960 | Human a3 nicotinic receptor subunit EM construct | addgene full sequence | sequence record 323882 | Addgene NGS Result
GGCATTGATTATTGACTAGTTATTAATAGTAATCAATTACGGGGTCATTAGTTCATAGCCCATATATGGA
GTTCCGCGTTACATAACTTACGGTAAATGGCCCGCCTGGCTGACCGCCCAACGACCCCCGCCCATTGACG
TCAATAATGACGTATGTTCCCATAGTAACGCCAATAGGGACTTTCCATTGACGTCAATGGGTGGAGTATT
TACGGTAAACTGCCCACTTGGCAGTACATCAAGTGTATCATATGCCAAGTCCGCCCCCTATTGACGTCAA
TGACGGTAAATGGCCCGCCTGGCATTATGCCCAGTACATGACCTTACGGGACTTTCCTACTTGGCAGTAC
ATCTACGTATTAGTCATCGCTATTACCATGGTGATGCGGTTTTGGCAGTACACCAATGGGCGTGGATAGC
GGTTTGACTCACGGGGATTTCCAAGTCTCCACCCCATTGACGTCAATGGGAGTTTGTTTTGGCACCAAAA
TCAACGGGACTTTCCAAAATGTCGTAATAACCCCGCCCCGTTGACGCAAATGGGCGGTAGGCGTGTACGG
TGGGAGGTCTATATAAGCAGAGCTCGTTTAGTGAACCGTCAGATCACTAGAAGCTTTATTGCGGTAGTTT
ATCACAGTTAAATTGCTAACGCAGTCAGTGCTTCTGACACAACAGTCTCGAACTTAAGCTGCAGAAGTTG
GTCGTGAGGCACTGGGCAGGTAAGTATCAAGGTTACAAGACAGGTTTAAGGAGACCAATAGAAACTGGGC
TTGTCGAGACAGAGAAGACTCTTGCGTTTCTGATAGGCACCTATTGGTCTTACTGACATCCACTTTGCCT
TTCTCTCCACAGGTGTCCACTCCCAGTTCAATTACAGCTCTTAAGGCTAGAGTACTTAATACGACTCACT
ATAGGCTAGCCTCGAGGCGGCCGCCACCATGGGCTCTGGCCCGCTCTCGCTGCCCCTGGCGCTGTCGCCG
CCGCGGCTGCTGCTGCTGCTGCTGCTGTCTCTGCTGCCAGTGGCCAGGGCCTCAGAGGCTGAGCACCGTC
TATTTGAGCGGCTGTTTGAAGATTACAATGAGATCATCCGGCCTGTAGCCAACGTGTCTGACCCAGTCAT
CATCCATTTCGAGGTGTCCATGTCTCAGCTGGTGAAGGTGGATGAAGTAAACCAGATCATGGAGACCAAC
CTGTGGCTCAAGCAAATCTGGAATGACTACAAGCTGAAGTGGAACCCCTCTGACTATGGTGGGGCAGAGT
TCATGCGTGTCCCTGCACAGAAGATCTGGAAGCCAGACATTGTGCTGTATAACAATGCTGTTGGGGATTT
CCAGGTGGACGACAAGACCAAAGCCTTACTCAAGTACACTGGGGAGGTGACTTGGATACCTCCGGCCATC
TTTAAGAGCTCCTGTAAAATCGACGTGACCTACTTCCCGTTTGATTACCAAAACTGTACCATGAAGTTCG
GTTCCTGGTCCTACGATAAGGCGAAAATCGATCTGGTCCTGATCGGCTCTTCCATGAACCTCAAGGACTA
TTGGGAGAGCGGCGAGTGGGCCATCATCAAAGCCCCAGGCTACAAACACGACATCAAGTACAACTGCTGC
GAGGAGATCTACCCCGACATCACATACTCGCTGTACATCCGGCGCCTGCCCTTGTTCTACACCATCAACC
TCATCATCCCCTGCCTGCTCATCTCCTTCCTCACTGTGCTCGTCTTCTACCTGCCCTCCGACTGCGGTGA
GAAGGTGACCCTGTGCATTTCTGTCCTCCTCTCCCTGACGGTGTTTCTCCTGGTGATCACTGAGACCATC
CCTTCCACCTCGCTGGTCATCCCCCTGATTGGAGAGTACCTCCTGTTCACCATGATTTTTGTAACCTTGT
CCATCGTCATCACCGTCTTCGTGCTCAACGTGCACTACAGAACCCCGACGACACACACAATGCCCTCATG
GGTGAAGACTGTATTCTTGAACCTGCTCCCCAGGGTCATGTTCATGACCAGGCCAACAAGCAACGAGGGC
AACGCTCAGAAGCCGAGGCCCCTCTACGGTGCCGAGCTCTCAGCAGATTTGGAGGATAACTGGGAGACAC
TGAACGATAACCTGAAGGTTATTGAAAAGGCCGATAATGCCGCCCAGGTCAAGGACGCCCTCACCAAAAT
GCGGGCCGCTGCCCTCGATGCCCAGAAGGCCACTCCTCCCAAGCTGGAGGATAAGAGCCCCGACTCCCCA
GAGATGAAGGACTTTAGACACGGCTTCGACATCCTTGTGGGGCAGATTGACGACGCACTGAAACTCGCAA
ACGAGGGAAAAGTGAAGGAAGCTCAGGCCGCTGCAGAGCAGCTGAAGACAACCAGGAACGCCTACATCCA
AAAGTACCTGCTCTCTGCTTTGTCACCAGAAATCAAAGAAGCCATCCAAAGTGTCAAGTATATTGCTGAA
AATATGAAAGCACAAAATGAAGCCAAAGAGATTCAAGATGATTGGAAGTATGTTGCCATGGTGATTGATC
GTATTTTTCTGTGGGTTTTCACCCTGGTGTGCATTCTAGGGACAGCAGGATTGTTTCTGCAACCCCTGAT
GGCCAGGGAAGATGCATAAGGTACCAAGCTTAATCAACCTCTGGATTACAAAATTTGTGAAAGATTGACT
GGTATTCTTAACTATGTTGCTCCTTTTACGCTATGTGAATACGCTGCTTTAATGCCTTTGTATCATGCTA
TTGCTTCCCGTATGGCTTTCATTTTCTCCTCCTTGTATAAATCCTGGTTGCTGTCTCTTTATGAGGAGTT
GTGGCCCGTTGTCAGGCAACGTGGCGTGGTGTGCACTGTGTTTGCTGACGCAACCCCCACTGGTTGGGGC
ATTGCCACCACCTGTCAGCTCCTTTCCGGGACTTTCGCTTTCCCCCTCCCTATTGCCACGGCGGAACTCA
TCGCCGCCTGCCTTGCCCGCTGCTGGACAGGGGCTCGGCTGTTGGGCACTGACAATTCCGTGGTGTTGTC
GGGGAAGCTGACGTCCTTTCCATGGCTGCTCGCCTGTGTTGCCACCTGGATTCTGCGCGGGACGTCCTTC
TGCTACGTCCCTTCGGCCCTCAATCCAGCGGACCTTCCTTCCCGCGGCCTGCTGCCGGCTCTGCGGCCTC
TTCCGCGTCTTCGCCTTCGCCCTCAGACGAGTCGGATCTCCCTTTGGGCCGCCTCCCCGCCTGCAGTCTG
ACAAGCTTGTCGAGAAGTACTAGAGGATCATAATCAGCCATACCACATTTGTAGAGGTTTTACTTGCTTT
AAAAAACCTCCCACACCTCCCCCTGAACCTGAAACATAAAATGAATGCAATTGTTGTTGTTAACTTGTTT
ATTGCAGCTTATAATGGTTACAAATAAAGCAATAGCATCACAAATTTCACAAATAAAGCATTTTTTTCAC
TGCATTCTAGTTGTGGTTTGTCCAAACTCATCAATGTATCTTATCATGTCTGGATCTGATCACTGCTTGA
GCCTAGGAGATCCGAACCAGATAAGTGAAATCTAGTTCCAAACTATTTTGTCATTTTTAATTTTCGTATT
AGCTTACGACGCTACACCCAGTTCCCATCTATTTTGTCACTCTTCCCTAAATAATCCTTAAAAACTCCAT
TTCCACCCCTCCCAGTTCCCAACTATTTTGTCCGCCCACAGCGGGGCATTTTTCTTCCTGTTATGTTTTT
AATCAAACATCCTGCCAACTCCATGTGACAAACCGTCATCTTCGGCTACTTTTTCTCTGTCACAGAATGA
AAATTTTTCTGTCATCTCTTCGTTATTAATGTTTGTAATTGACTGAATATCAACGCTTATTTGCAGCCTG
AATGGCGAATGGG
[124 nt withheld, positions 3864-3987]
C
[91 nt withheld, positions 3989-4079]
A
[49 nt withheld, positions 4081-4129]
CCTTTGACGTTGGAGTCCACGTTCTT
[37 nt withheld, positions 4156-4192]
ACCCTATCTCGGTCTATTCTTTTGATTTATAAGGGATTTTGCCGATTTCGGCCTATTGGTTAAAAAATGA
GCTGATTTAACAAAAATTTAACGCGAATTTTAACAAAATATTAACGCTTACAATTTAGGTGGCACTTTTC
GGGGAAATGTGCGCGGAACCCCTATTTGTTTATTTTTCTAAATACATTCAAATATGTATCCGCTCATGAG
ACAATAACCCTGATAAATGCTTCAATAATATTGAAAAAGGAAGAGTATGAGTATTCAACATTTCCGTGTC
GCCCTTATTCCCTTTTTTGCGGCATTTTGCCTTCCTGTTTTTGCTCACCCAGAAACGCTGGTGAAAGTAA
AAGATGCTGAAGATCAGTTGGGTGCACGAGTGGGTTACATCGAACTGGATCTCAACAGCGGTAAGATCCT
TGAGAGTTTTCGCCCCGAAGAACGTTTTCCAATGATGAGCACTTTTAAAGTTCTGCTATGTGGCGCGGTA
TTATCCCGTATTGACGCCGGGCAAGAGCAACTCGGTCGCCGCATACACTATTCTCAGAATGACTTGGTTG
AGTACTCACCAGTCACAGAAAAGCATCTTACGGATGGCATGACAGTAAGAGAATTATGCAGTGCTGCCAT
AACCATGAGTGATAACACTGCGGCCAACTTACTTCTGACAACGATCGGAGGACCGAAGGAGCTAACCGCT
TTTTTGCACAACATGGGGGATCATGTAACTCGCCTTGATCGTTGGGAACCGGAGCTGAATGAAGCCATAC
CAAACGACGAGCGTGACACCACGATGCCTGTAGCAATGGCAACAACGTTGCGCAAACTATTAACTGGCGA
ACTACTTACTCTAGCTTCCCGGCAACAATTAATAGACTGGATGGAGGCGGATAAAGTTGCAGGACCACTT
CTGCGCTCGGCCCTTCCGGCTGGCTGGTTTATTGCTGATAAATCTGGAGCCGGTGAGCGTGGGTCTCGCG
GTATCATTGCAGCACTGGGGCCAGATGGTAAGCCCTCCCGTATCGTAGTTATCTACACGACGGGGAGTCA
GGCAACTATGGATGAACGAAATAGACAGATCGCTGAGATAGGTGCCTCACTGATTAAGCATTGGTAACTG
TCAGACCAAGTTTACTCATATATACTTTAGATTGATTTAAAACTTCATTTTTAATTTAAAAGGATCTAGG
TGAAGATCCTTTTTGATAATCTCATGACCAAAATCCCTTAACGTGAGTTTTCGTTCCACTGAGCGTCAGA
CCCCGTAGAAAAGATCAAAGGATCTTCTTGAGATCCTTTTTTTCTGCGCGTAATCTGCTGCTTGCAAACA
AAAAAACCACCGCTACCAGCGGTGGTTTGTTTGCCGGATCAAGAGCTACCAACTCTTTTTCCGAAGGTAA
CTGGCTTCAGCAGAGCGCAGATACCAAATACTGTTCTTCTAGTGTAGCCGTAGTTAGGCCACCACTTCAA
GAACTCTGTAGCACCGCCTACATACCTCGCTCTGCTAATCCTGTTACCAGTGGCTGCTGCCAGTGGCGAT
AAGTCGTGTCTTACCGGGTTGGACTCAAGACGATAGTTACCGGATAAGGCGCAGCGGTCGGGCTGAACGG
GGGGTTCGTGCACACAGCCCAGCTTGGAGCGAACGACCTACACCGAACTGAGATACCTACAGCGTGAGCT
ATGAGAAAGCGCCACGCTTCCCGAAGGGAGAAAGGCGGACAGGTATCCGGTAAGCGGCAGGGTCGGAACA
GGAGAGCGCACGAGGGAGCTTCCAGGGGGAAACGCCTGGTATCTTTATAGTCCTGTCGGGTTTCGCCACC
TCTGACTTGAGCGTCGATTTTTGTGATGCTCGTCAGGGGGGCGGAGCCTATGGAAAAACGCCAGCAACGC
GGCCTTTTTACGGTTCCTGGCCTTTTGCTGGCCTTTTGCTCACATGTTCTTTCCTGCGTTATCCCCTGAT
TCTGTGGATAACCGTATTACCGCCTTTGAGTGAGCTGATACCGCTCGCCGCAGCCGAACGACCGAGCGCA
GCGAGTCAGTGAGCGAGGAAGCGGAAGAGCGCCTGATGCGGTATTTTCTCCTTACGCATCTGTGCGGTAT
TTCACACCGCATAGACCAGCCGCGTAACCTGGCAAAATCGGTTACGGTTGAGTAATAAATGGATGCCCTG
CGTAAGCGGGTGTGGGCGGACAATAAAGTCTTAAACTGAACAAAATAGATCTAAACTATGACAATAAAGT
CTTAAACTAGACAGAATAGTTGTAAACTGAAATCAGTCCAGTTATGCTGTGAAAAAGCATACTGGACTTT
TGTTATGGCTAAAGCAAACTCTTCATTTTCTGAAGTGCAAATTGCCCGTCGTATTAAAGAGGGGCGTGGC
CAAGGGCATGGTAAAGACTATATTCGCGGCGTTGTGACAATTTACCGAACAACTCCGCGGCCGGGAAGCC
GATCTCGGCTTGAACGAATTGTTAGGTGGCGGTACTTGGGTCGATATCAAAGTGCATCACTTCTTCCCGT
ATGCCCAACTTTGTATAGAGAGCCACTGCGGGATCGTCACCGTAATCTGCTTGCACGTAGATCACATAAG
CACCAAGCGCGTTGGCCTCATGCTTGAGGAGATTGATGAGCGCGGTGGCAATGCCCTGCCTCCGGTGCTC
GCCGGAGACTGCGAGATCATAGATATAGATCTCACTACGCGGCTGCTCAAACTTGGGCAGAACGTAAGCC
GCGAGAGCGCCAACAACCGCTTCTTGGTCGAAGGCAGCAAGCGCGATGAATGTCTTACTACGGAGCAAGT
TCCCGAGGTAATCGGAGTCCGGCTGATGTTGGGAGTAGGTGGCTACGTCTCCGAACTCACGACCGAAAAG
ATCAAGAGCAGCCCGCATGGATTTGACTTGGTCAGGGCCGAGCCTACATGTGCGAATGATGCCCATACTT
GAGCCACCTAACTTTGTTTTAGGGCGACTGCCCTGCTGCGTAACATCGTTGCTGCTGCGTAACATCGTTG
CTGCTCCATAACATCAAACATCGACCCACGGCGTAACGCGCTTGCTGCTTGGATGCCCGAGGCATAGACT
GTACAAAAAAACAGTCATAACAAGCCATGAAAACCGCCACTGCGCCGTTACCACCGCTGCGTTCGGTCAA
GGTTCTGGACCAGTTGCGTGAGCGCATACGCTACTTGCATTACAGTTTACGAACCGAACAGGCTTATGTC
AACTGGGTTCGTGCCTTCATCCGTTTCCACGGTGTGCGTCACCCGGCAACCTTGGGCAGCAGCGAAGTCG
AGGCATTTCTGTCCTGGCTGGCGAACGAGCGCAAGGTTTCGGTCTCCACGCATCGTCAGGCATTGGCGGC
CTTGCTGTTCTTCTACGGCAAGGTGCTGTGCACGGATCTGCCCTTGCTTCAGGAGATCGGTAGACCTCGG
CCGTCGCGGCGCTTGCCGGTGGTGCTGACCCCGGATGAAGTGGTTCGCATCCTCGGTTTTCTGGAAGGCG
AGCATCGTTTGTTCGCCCAGGACTCTAGCTATAGTTCTAGTGGTTGGCTACGTACCCGTAGTGGCTATGG
CAGGGCTTGCCGCCCCGACGTTGGCTGCGAGCCCTGGGCCTTCACCCGAACTTGGGGGTTGGGGTGGGGA
AAAGGAAGAAACGCGGGCGTATTGGTCCCAATGGGGTCTCGGTGGGGTATCGACAGAGTGCCAGCCCTGG
GACCGAACCCCGCGTTTATGAACAAACGACCCAACACCCGTGCGTTTTATTCTGTCTTTTTATTGCCGTC
ATAGCGCGGGTTCCTTCCGGTATTGTCTCCTTCCGTGTTTCAGTTAGCCTCCCCCATCTCCCGGTTCCGC
ATGCTATGCATCCTTGTACAGCTCGTCCATGCCGAGAGTGATCCCGGCGGCGGTCACGAACTCCAGCAGG
ACCATGTGATCGCGCTTCTCGTTGGGGTCTTTGCTCAGCTTGGACTGGGTGCTCAGGTAGTGGTTGTCGG
GCAGCAGCACGGGGCCGTCGCCGATGGGGGTGTTCTGCTGGTAGTGGTCGGCGAGCTGCACGCTGCCGTC
CTCGATGTTGTGGCGGATCTTGAAGTTCACCTTGATGCCGTTCTTCTGCTTGTCGGCCATGATATAGACG
TTGTGGCTGTTGTAGTTGTACTCCAGCTTGTGCCCCAGGATGTTGCCGTCCTCCTTGAAGTCGATGCCCT
TCAGCTCGATGCGGTTCACCAGGGTGTCGCCCTCGAACTTCACCTCGGCGCGGGTCTTGTAGTTGCCGTC
GTCCTTGAAGAAGATGGTGCGCTCCTGGACGTAGCCTTCGGGCATGGCGGACTTGAAGAAGTCGTGCTGC
TTCATGTGGTCGGGGTAGCGGCTGAAGCACTGCACGCCGTAGGTCAGGGTGGTCACGAGGGTGGGCCAGG
GCACGGGCAGCTTGCCGGTGGTGCAGATGAACTTCAGGGTCAGCTTGCCGTAGGTGGCATCGCCCTCGCC
CTCGCCGGACACGCTGAACTTGTGGCCGTTTACGTCGCCGTCCAGCTCGACCAGGATGGGCACCACCCCG
GTGAACAGCTCCTCGCCCTTGCTCACCGGGTGATCAAGTCTTCGTCGAGTGATTGTAAATAAAATGTAAT
TTACAGTATAGTATTTTAATTAATATACAAATGATTTGATAATAATTCTTATTTAACTATAATATATTGT
GTTGGGTTGAATTAAAGGTCCGTATACTCCGGAATATTAATAGGATCCCGGTCCGAGCGCGCGGAATTCA
ATATTGGCCATTAGCCATATTATTCATTGGTTATATAGCATAAATCAATATTGGCTATTGGCCATTGCAT
ACGTTGTATCTATATCATAATATGTACATTTATATTGGCTCATGTCCAATATGACCGCCATGTT
